Addgene plasmid #179274: pDUBI
Purpose: Expresses CcCDP monocistronically and CuCBP and BaSP bicistronically
Depositing lab: Bernd Nidetzky. Depositing organization: Austrian Centre of Industrial Biotechnology. Publication: Engineering cascade biocatalysis in whole cells for bottom-up synthesis of cello-oligosaccharides: flux control over three enzymatic steps enables soluble production. Schwaiger KN, Voit A, Wiltschi B, Nidetzky B. Microb Cell Fact. 2022 Apr 9;21(1):61. doi: 10.1186/s12934-022-01781-w. PubMed 35397553.
Backbone
  Vector backbone: self assembled
  Backbone size w/o insert (bp): 3548
  Total vector size (bp): 10517
  Vector type: Bacterial Expression, Synthetic Biology
Growth in bacteria
  Bacterial resistance: Ampicillin, 100 μg/mL
  Growth temperature: 37°C
  Growth strain: DH5alpha
  Growth instructions: expression at 25°C
  Copy number: Low Copy
Gene/Insert 1
  Gene/Insert name: cellodextrin phosphorylase
  Species: Clostridium cellulosi
  Insert size (bp): 2991
  GenBank ID: CDZ24361.1 CDZ24361.1
  Promoter: T7 lacO
  Tag / fusion protein: 6xHIS (N terminal on backbone)
  Cloning method: Gibson Cloning
  Sequencing primers: 5′ ATGACAACATCCTGGAAGCG; 3′ CGGCATTATGGTTGACACCC
Gene/Insert 2
  Gene/Insert name: cellobiose phosphorylase
  Species: Cellulomonas uda
  Insert size (bp): 2463
  GenBank ID: AAQ20920.1
  Promoter: T7 lacO
  Tag / fusion protein: 6xHIS (N terminal on backbone)
  Cloning method: Gibson Cloning
  Sequencing primers: 5′ taatacgactcactatagg; 3′ CCAAAGTGACCCCGCGTAGCTGC
Gene/Insert 3
  Gene/Insert name: C8077_RS00435 sucrose phosphorylase [ Bifidobacterium adolescentis
  Species: Bifidobacterium alodescentis
  Insert size (bp): 1515
  Mutation: sucrose phosphorylase
  GenBank ID: AF543301.1
  Entrez Gene: C8077_RS00435 (a.k.a. C8077_RS00435, C8077_00435)
  Promoter: T7 lacO
  Tag / fusion protein: Strep-Tag II (N terminal on backbone)
  Cloning method: Gibson Cloning
  Sequencing primers: 5′ aacccctcaagacccg; 3′ CTGCGCGAAGAAGGCGTG
Terms and licenses: Academic/Nonprofit Terms; Industry Terms: Not Available to Industry
How to cite: pDUBI was a gift from Bernd Nidetzky (Addgene plasmid # 179274 ; http://n2t.net/addgene:179274 ; RRID:Addgene_179274)
