[The description below was written by a language model from this plasmid's Addgene catalogue record and pLannotate feature annotations shown in this document.]
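Description:
pDUBI is a self-assembled, 10.5 kb bacterial expression plasmid built by Gibson cloning to co-express three phosphorylases in E. coli for whole-cell cascade synthesis of soluble cello-oligosaccharides. It is maintained through a ColE1/pMB1-type origin with the pBR322 bom region. The catalogue lists it as low copy, although the annotation software labels the origin generically as high copy. Selection is by ampicillin resistance (β-lactamase), and a lacI gene driven by the lacIq promoter supplies repressor for IPTG-inducible control.

The payload is split into two transcription units. One is a bicistronic operon under a T7 promoter with a lac operator and the T7 gene 10 ribosome binding site. It encodes N-terminally His-tagged cellobiose phosphorylase from Cellulomonas uda (CuCBP), which the annotation matched by homology to a Thermotoga cbpA entry. This is followed by N-terminally Strep-tag II-fused sucrose phosphorylase from Bifidobacterium adolescentis (BaSP). A cluster of terminators, including the T7 and lambda t0 terminators, follows this operon.

The second unit lies on the opposite strand and expresses N-terminally His-tagged cellodextrin phosphorylase from Clostridium cellulosi (CcCDP) monocistronically. Its coding sequence is not annotated in the feature table but corresponds to the unannotated stretch downstream of the reverse-strand His tag; the short "Nluc" hit within that stretch is probably spurious. The catalogue gives T7 lacO as the promoter for all three inserts, yet the feature table detects a T5 promoter with lac operator upstream of this gene, a discrepancy the record does not resolve.

In the cascade, BaSP generates glucose 1-phosphate from sucrose, CuCBP forms cellobiose, and CcCDP elongates it. The operon layout is meant to balance flux across these three steps.
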