Features (pLannotate 1.2.2; 20 found; start..end, strand, type, name):
     16..40      +  protein_bind   lac operator: The lac repressor binds to the lac operator to inhibit transcription in E. coli. This inhibition can be relieved by adding lactose or isopropyl-β-D-thiogalactopyranoside (IPTG). lac repressor encoded by lacI
     56..76      +  RBS            RBS: efficient ribosome binding site from bacteriophage T7 gene 10 (Olins and Rangwala, 1989)
     96..113     +  CDS            7xHis (fragment): 6xHis affinity tag
    123..2579    +  CDS            cbpA: CBPA_THENN - Experimental evidence at protein level: Swiss-Prot protein existence level 1. Catalyzes the phosphorolysis of cellobiose, yielding glucose 1-phosphate and glucose. Is inactive against cellotriose and the disaccharides lactose, chitobiose and xylobiose. May be the primary enzyme for processing cellobiose in T.neapolitana. From Thermotoga neapolitana (strain ATCC 49049 / DSM 4359 / NBRC 107923 / NS-E).
   2622..2645    +  CDS            Strep-Tag II: peptide that binds Strep-Tactin®, an engineered form of streptavidin
   2652..4163    +  CDS            sucP (sequence withheld): SUCP_BIFAA - Also known as spl From Bifidobacterium adolescentis (strain ATCC 15703 / DSM 20083 / NCTC 11814 / E194a).
   4173..4220    -  terminator     T7 terminator: transcription terminator for bacteriophage T7 RNA polymerase
   4227..4321    +  terminator     lambda t0 terminator: transcription terminator from phage lambda
   4328..4358    -  terminator     bacterial terminator (fragment): putative bacterial transcription terminator
   7261..7277    +  CDS            Nluc (fragment): NanoLuc® luciferase human codon-optimized
   7325..7342    -  CDS            7xHis (fragment): 6xHis affinity tag
   7388..7404    -  protein_bind   lac operator: The lac repressor binds to the lac operator to inhibit transcription in E. coli. This inhibition can be relieved by adding lactose or isopropyl-β-D-thiogalactopyranoside (IPTG). lac repressor encoded by lacI
   7412..7456    -  promoter       T5 promoter: bacteriophage T5 promoter for E. coli RNA polymerase, with embedded lac operator
   7483..7623    +  misc_feature   bom: basis of mobility region from pBR322
   7809..8397    -  rep_origin     ori: high-copy-number ColE1/pMB1/pBR322/pUC origin of replication
   8420..8449    -  terminator     bacterial terminator (fragment): putative bacterial transcription terminator
   8456..9316    -  CDS            AmpR: β-lactamase; bla; confers resistance to ampicillin, carbenicillin, and related antibiotics
   9344..10426   -  CDS            lacI: lac repressor; lacI; The lac repressor binds to the lac operator to inhibit transcription in E. coli. This inhibition can be relieved by adding lactose or isopropyl-β-D-thiogalactopyranoside (IPTG).
  10427..10504   -  promoter       lacIq promoter: lacI (mutant); In the lacIq allele, a single base change in the promoter boosts expression of the lacI gene about 10-fold.
  10514..15      +  promoter       T7 promoter (across the origin): promoter for bacteriophage T7 RNA polymerase
>Addgene plasmid #179274 | pDUBI | addgene full sequence | sequence record 358736 | Addgene NGS Result
ACGACTCACTATAGGGGAATTGTGAGCGGATAACAATTCCCCTCTAGAAATAATGTTGTTTAACTTTAAG
AAGGAGATATCATATGGGCAGCAGCCATCACCATCACCATCACGGGTCGACCCGCTATGGTCATTTTGAC
GATGAAGCACGCGAGTACGTTATCACCACACCGCATACTCCGTACCCTTGGATCAACTATCTGGGTTCGG
AACAGTTCTTCAGTCTTTTGTCGCACCAGGCTGGCGGCTATTCGTTTTATCGCGATGCCAAGATGCGTAG
ATTGACAAGATACAGATACAACAACATACCAGCAGACGCGGGAGGCCGGTATCTTTATGTAAACGACGGT
GGGGACGTTTGGACGCCATCGTGGCTTCCTGTTAAAGCAGACTTAGATCATTTTGAAGCCAGACATGGTC
TTGGCTACAGTACCATTACAGGTGAAAGAAATGGGGTACGGGTTGAGACCTTGTTTTTCGTCCCAGTCGG
TGAGAACGCGGAGGTCCAGAAAGTTACGGTCACTAATACCTCTGACTCGTATAAATCCCTGACGTTGTTT
TCTTTTGTCGAATTTTGTCTTTGGAACGCGCAAGACGATCAAACTAACTACCAGCGTAATCTGAGCATAG
GAGAGGTTGAAGTGGAACAAGAATCTCCGCATGGCAGTGCAATTTATCACCGTACAGAGTACCGGGAGAG
ACGCGATCACTACGCGGTATTCGCCGTTAATACGCAGGCCGAGGGTTTCGATACAGATCGCGACACATTT
GTGGGAGCCTATAACTCGCTTGGTGAAGCCGCAGTTCCCCTTAAGGGAGAAAGTGCAAATAGCGTTGCAA
GTGGATGGTATCCTATTGGCTCTCATAGCGTGGCAGTGTCTTTAGCGCCTGGAGAATCCAGAGAATTGGT
TTATGTGCTTGGGTACGTGGAAAATCCTGATGAGGAGAAGTGGGCAGACGACGCAAAACAGGTCGTGAAT
AAAGAAAGAGCTCACGCTTTATTATCAAGATTTGCTACGTCCGAACAGACTGACGCAGCTTTCGCCGCTT
TGAAGGATTATTGGACGGATTTGTTATCGACGTATTCCGTTAGTTCCAATGACGAAAAATTGGACCGGAT
GGTTAATATATGGAATCAGTACCAATGCATGGTAACCTTTAACATGAGTCGCTCGGCGAGCTTTTTCGAG
ACCGGTATTGGGAGAGGGATGGGGTTTCGTGATAGCAACCAAGACCTTCTGGGCTTTGTTCACTTAATCC
CAGAGCGGGCGCGTGAGCGCATCATTGACATAGCGTCAACCCAGTTCGCGGACGGTTCCGCTTATCACCA
ATACCAACCTTTAACGAAGCGCGGTAACAACGACATTGGCTCTGGGTTTAACGACGATCCTCTTTGGTTA
ATCGCGGGAACTGCCGCCTACATCAAAGAAACTGGTGACTTCTCCATATTAGATGAGCCCGTACCTTTTG
ATAACGAACCGGGGTCAGAAGTTCCGTTATTTGAGCACCTGACCCGTAGTTTTGAGTTTACCGTAACCCA
TCGGGGTCCCCACGGTTTGCCTCTTATTGGCCGCGCAGATTGGAACGATTGTTTGAATCTTAATTGCTTC
AGTACAACCCCGGGCGAGTCATTTCAGACAACGGAGAACCAAGCCGGTGGCGTAGCGGAGTCAACGTTCA
TAGCCGCGCAATTCGTTTTATATGGGGAGCAGTATGCCGAGTTGGCAGCGCGGCGCGGGTTGGCCGACGT
AGCCGATAGAGCAAGAGGGCATGTGGCTGAAATGAGAGACGCACTTCTGACCGACGGGTGGGACGGCAGC
TGGTTCTTGAGAGCTTATGACTATTATGGAAACCCTATCGGCACCGACGCACATGACGAAGGGAAGATTT
GGATCGAACCGCAAGGGTTCGCGGTGATGGCTGGAGTCGGTGTAGGCGAAGGGCCTCAAGATACGGACGC
TCCCGCTATTAAGGCGCTTGATTCTGTGAACGAAATGTTGGCAACCGATCACGGTATGGTCCTTCAATAC
CCAGCATACACTACATACCAAGTACACATGGGTGAAGTATCCACTTATCCACCCGGGTATAAAGAGAATG
GAGGTATATTTTGCCACAATAATCCTTGGGTTATCATAGCGGAAACTGTCGTCGGAAGAGGCGGACGGGC
ATTTGATTACTACAAGAGAATTACTCCCGCGTATCGCGAGGACATAAGCGACGTTCACCGTCTTGAACCC
TATGTCTATGCACAAATGATAGCAGGGAAGGAGGCGGTCCGTCACGGTGAAGCAAAGAACAGCTGGCTTA
CCGGGACTGCGGCTTGGAACTTTGTGACCGTGTCACAGTACCTTCTTGGGGTTCGCCCAGAGTACGACGG
CTTGGTGGTAGACCCGCAGATCGGACCTGACGTACCTAGCTTTACGGTTACGCGTGTCGCCCGTGGAGCC
ACTTACGAGATAACAGTCACTAACAGTGGGACCGACGGATCACGCGGTCGCCTTGTCGTTGATGGAACAC
CTGTAGAAGGCAACTTGGTTCCTTATGCCCCCGCAGGGTCAACAGTTCGTGTCGATGTGACATTGTAGTG
TACAAAAGAGGAGAAAACCCCCATGGCAAGCTGGAGCCACCCGCAGTTCGAAAAGGGTACC
[1512 nt withheld, positions 2652-4163]
TAAAAGCTTCAAAAAACCCCTCAAGACCCGTTTAGAGGCCCCAAGGGGTTATGCTAGGAGCTCGACTCCT
GTTGATAGATCCAGTAATGACCTCAGAACTCCATCTGGATTTGTTCAGAACGCTCGGTTGCCGCCGGGCG
TTTTTTATTGGTGAGAATGGATCCTAAAAAAAATCCTTAGCTTTCGCTAAGGATGCTAGCTTACTTGAAC
TCCAGGGTCACGCTATGCTCTTTACCATCGGTGAACATCGGGATAATGCAGTTGTCGGTTTTCTTACCGT
CAATACGCAGATCGTACGCGCTGTCGATCAGACGCGCAAAGCCACGCGGTTTGGTAATGGTGATGTTATA
GCTGCAACCCGGCGCCTTCAGGCTGTATTCCAGACGGGTTTCGTCCTCACGCAGAACCGGGCTGAACATA
ATGCCATCCTTCACGTACTCAATACCCGCCAGGCTGGTGATGGTCAGGTTCAGCCAGGTCGCGGTACCGC
TCAGCAGCGGACCAATGTTCTCGCCGCTGTCCGCGTTAATATACTGGGTGCAGATACGCGGGTTACCCGC
CAGTTTGAACGGGTCTTCCAGGTTCTTGTACGGCAGCACCAGATCGATCATATAGTACGCCAGACGCGCC
ATCTCTTTCGCCAGCGCTTTATCCTTAACGCTTTTCGCCGCCTTCGCCAGCGCCGCGGTCGCCATCATGC
TCGCATGCTTAAACACCGCGCCGTTTTCACGGTCACCATAGAAGTAGTGATCGGTCGCGGTGTCGTTCGC
CAGTTTGTTCAGATCCGCCGGGGTGGTCAGACGGATGCCATACGGGGTCAGCATGTATTTCTTCAGGGTG
TCAACCATAATGCCGATCTGCTCATCGGTCGCCACACCGCTCAGAATCGCCCAGCTAAAGCTGTTCAGGA
AATAGGTACCATCGATGTTCGGGTCCGCGCTCAGTTTGTCGCCCTTCGCACCAACATAGGTGAAGCTGCC
ATCTTTGTAACGGTTCAGCAGCACACGCGCAAAGAAGTTACCCTTCCACGCGTATTTTTGAATCTTTTCG
CTCAGCGCGCTGCTGATTTTACGCATGCTCTGTTCCAGCTCCGCGTCCTTATCCAGTTCCGCGATCTCCG
CCAGGTCATCAACCGCCACCTTCAGCAGAAACGCGTTCATAACGCTCTCGCTATAGTCGCTCATGAAACG
ATCGCCGTATTTGCCACCGGTTTCTTTCAGTTGCTTATAGTACAGTTTCTCCTTCTGCGCACCGTCCACA
TAGTCGTTATCAATCTTCAGGCAATCGTTCCAGTCCGCCAGATCCAGCAGCGGCAGACCATGGTTACCAA
CGCTGATGAACGCGCTGTACTGAATGATCGCTTTCAGGGTGTCACGCACCGCACGCTTTTCGTTGTTACC
ATCCGCAACCGGCACTTCCTCGTTCAGGATGCTGGTATCCTTGGTATAAATGATGTAACGATAGTACGCT
TGCAGCAGCCACAGGCTGTCATCGCTATACAGGCCCGGCTGTTTACCAACCCAGTAGAAGTTGTGGTTCG
CATAGCCCATTTTGTAAACGTTGCTGGTCCACTCAAACAGCAGGTTCTTCACGAAGTCTTGGTAACCCAG
GTTGATGAAGTAGTACATGCTCGCGTACAGATCCTGAATTTCACGGAAGCCGATCTCACGATAACCCTTT
TGGGTCTGGCAAAAGCTACGGCTCATGAAGGTTTGGTACAGGATCTGAAACGCCAGGTTTTTGTTAAAAC
CCGCGTTGAACATCTTGTCTTCGGTCTTGAACTCGATGTACTTGCAGTACTTTTCTTGGAAGTCGATAAC
CTCACGCAGCGCGCTCTGCACGCTATCGCTCGCTTCGAAATAACGCAGCAGCGCTTCCAGCTCTTTCGGC
ATGGTGGTGTCATCGTAGTTCGGGTTATCCTTGCTGCTGCTCATACCGGTAAAGGTATCAATCTCGATGT
CTTGGCCCGGCATAATGGTGAACGGGGTACCCAGCGCAAAGAAGCCCGGACCTTTACGGTTCAGCTTGTT
GTTCAGGTGTTCGCCACCCGCCGGGTGCTCCAGGGTACCGTTACCCACAAAGTCGTTATAATCGGTGCAG
AAGCTCTTCGGGAAGATACGTTTACCGTCCTTACGAACAAACATGGTCACGAAACGGGTGTCTTCGTTGT
ATTTCTTACGATAGTAATCCGGGGTAATGCCGATGAACTCGCCGTTGTCGTTATACAGCGCCGCGCTCTG
CATAATAACGTTGGTGTAGGTCACATCTTCAAAGATCGCGTGGGTCGCCGCGGTACCAAACATGCCGGTG
TAGGTGATGCTCAGGTTACGTTTACGTTCGCTGTTGTTCTTGATGTTGATGATTTGGATCTCGGTCGCCA
GCGGCAGACCTTTCTTCTGCGGGCACAGAAAAATGGTACGGGTGATCTCCAGCTTGCACGCGGTTTTATA
CTTAATAACGGTACGGTTGCAGCTGTGAATGCATTTCGCTTCCAGGATGTTGTCATCGTCCACGCTGCCG
CTGTAGAAGATTTGCTTGCCGTTCTCATACAGGTAAAACTGACGGTTCGCCGGGAAGCCGTTTTCCTCTT
GACGCATGTCGTAACGGGTCGCCAGAACCTGGGTCGCCGCATGGCTACGAAAGCTGCCACGACCGAAACG
ATCAACCACGCTCTTCGGGGTGGTTTGCAGGGTACGGTTAAAGCCCAGACGGTTACCAATCAGCAGGTTA
ACGTAGAAGTGCGGACCCGGGCTCGGTTTCTTCAGGTCGATCACGTGTTCGCCGTTCTCGGTCAGGGTAC
CCGCCCAGTTTTTAACATCGCTCACGGTGCTCTGAATGATATCGTCCAGCTCTTGCGGCAGTTTAACCTT
CTGGCCGTCTTCAAACACCAGGCAATAACGCATACCCTCCAGCGCCAGGCAAACGCTTTTGTTTTGCACG
TATTCGTTCAGGAACGCCGCCAGCTTGCTGTTCTCCAGCAGAACCTGAATCACCGGCGCTTTGATCGGCA
GGCCGGTAATACCGATCACGTTCTTGCAGCTGCTGTCGCTGTAGATCGCATCCGCGCAGCCGCTCATCGC
AATAATGCTACCGAATTTTTGTTTCAGAATCTCGAACGGGGTCAGTTTGCAGCTACGCGGGGTCACTTTG
GTAATGGAGCCGTGATGGTGATGGTGATGCGATCCTCTCATACTAGTTTTCTCCTCTTTAGATTCTGTGT
GAAATTGTTATCCGCTCACAATTGAATCTATTATAATTGTTATCCGCTCACAAAGCAAATAAATTTTTTA
TGATTTGGATCCGTTGGCGGGTGTCGGGGCGCAGCCATGACCCAGTCACGTAGCGATAGCGGAGTGTATA
CTGGCTTAACTATGCGGCATCAGAGCAGATTGTACTGAGAGTGCACCATATGCGGTGTGAAATACCGCAC
AGATGCGTAAGGAGAAAATACCGCATCAGGCGCTCTTCCGCTTCCTCGCTCACTGACTCGCTGCGCTCGG
TCGTTCGGCTGCGGCGAGCGGTATCAGCTCACTCAAAGGCGGTAATACGGTTATCCACAGAATCAGGGGA
TAACGCAGGAAAGAACATGTGAGCAAAAGGCCAGCAAAAGGCCAGGAACCGTAAAAAGGCCGCGTTGCTG
GCGTTTTTCCATAGGCTCCGCCCCCCTGACGAGCATCACAAAAATCGACGCTCAAGTCAGAGGTGGCGAA
ACCCGACAGGACTATAAAGATACCAGGCGTTTCCCCCTGGAAGCTCCCTCGTGCGCTCTCCTGTTCCGAC
CCTGCCGCTTACCGGATACCTGTCCGCCTTTCTCCCTTCGGGAAGCGTGGCGCTTTCTCATAGCTCACGC
TGTAGGTATCTCAGTTCGGTGTAGGTCGTTCGCTCCAAGCTGGGCTGTGTGCACGAACCCCCCGTTCAGC
CCGACCGCTGCGCCTTATCCGGTAACTATCGTCTTGAGTCCAACCCGGTAAGACACGACTTATCGCCACT
GGCAGCAGCCACTGGTAACAGGATTAGCAGAGCGAGGTATGTAGGCGGTGCTACAGAGTTCTTGAAGTGG
TGGCCTAACTACGGCTACACTAGAAGGACAGTATTTGGTATCTGCGCTCTGCTGAAGCCAGTTACCTTCG
GAAAAAGAGTTGGTAGCTCTTGATCCGGCAAACAAACCACCGCTGGTAGCGGTGGTTTTTTTGTTTGCAA
GCAGCAGATTACGCGCAGAAAAAAAGGATCTCAAGAAGATCCTTTGATCTCTCGAGTAAAAAAAATCCTT
AGCTTTCGCTAAGGATCTGCAGTTACCAATGCTTAATCAGTGAGGCACCTATCTCAGCGATCTGTCTATT
TCGTTCATCCATAGTTGCCTGACTCCCCGTCGTGTAGATAACTACGATACGGGAGGGCTTACCATCTGGC
CCCAGTGCTGCAATGATACCGCGAGACCCACGCTCACCGGCTCCAGATTTATCAGCAATAAACCAGCCAG
CCGGAAGGGCCGAGCGCAGAAGTGGTCCTGCAACTTTATCCGCCTCCATCCAGTCTATTAATTGTTGCCG
GGAAGCTAGAGTAAGTAGTTCGCCAGTTAATAGTTTGCGCAACGTTGTTGCCATTGCTACAGGCATCGTG
GTGTCACGCTCGTCGTTTGGTATGGCTTCATTCAGCTCCGGTTCCCAACGATCAAGGCGAGTTACATGAT
CCCCCATGTTGTGCAAAAAAGCGGTTAGCTCCTTCGGTCCTCCGATCGTTGTCAGAAGTAAGTTGGCCGC
AGTGTTATCACTCATGGTTATGGCAGCACTGCATAATTCTCTTACTGTCATGCCATCCGTAAGATGCTTT
TCTGTGACTGGTGAGTACTCAACCAAGTCATTCTGAGAATAGTGTATGCGGCGACCGAGTTGCTCTTGCC
CGGCGTCAATACGGGATAATACCGCGCCACATAGCAGAACTTTAAAAGTGCTCATCATTGGAAAACGTTC
TTCGGGGCGAAAACTCTCAAGGATCTTACCGCTGTTGAGATCCAGTTCGATGTAACCCACTCGTGCACCC
AACTGATCTTCAGCATCTTTTACTTTCACCAGCGTTTCTGGGTGAGCAAAAACAGGAAGGCAAAATGCCG
CAAAAAAGGGAATAAGGGCGACACGGAAATGTTGAATACTCATGCTTAATTTCTCCTCTTTAATAGATCT
TCACTGCCCGCTTTCCAGTCGGGAAACCTGTCGTGCCAGCTGCATTAATGAATCGGCCAACGCGCGGGGA
GAGGCGGTTTGCGTATTGGGCGCCAGGGTGGTTTTTCTTTTCACCAGTGAGACGGGCAACAGCTGATTGC
CCTTCACCGCCTGGCCCTGAGAGAGTTGCAGCAAGCGGTCCACGCTGGTTTGCCCCAGCAGGCGAAAATC
CTGTTTGATGGTGGTTAACGGCGGGATATAACATGAGCTGTCCTCGGTATCGTCGTATCCCACTACCGAG
ATATCCGCACCAACGCGCAGCCCGGACTCGGTAATGGCGCGCATTGCGCCCAGCGCCATCTGATCGTTGG
CAACCAGCATCGCAGTGGGAACGATGCCCTCATTCAGCATTTGCATGGTTTGTTGAAAACCGGACATGGC
ACTCCAGTCGCCTTCCCGTTCCGCTATCGGCTGAATTTGATTGCGAGTGAGATATTTATGCCAGCCAGCC
AGACGCAGACGCGCCGAGACAGAACTTAATGGGCCCGCTAACAGCGCGATTTGCTGGTGACCCAATGCGA
CCAGATGCTCCACGCCCAGTCGCGTACCGTCCTCATGGGAGAAAATAATACTGTTGATGGGTGTCTGGTC
AGAGACATCAAGAAATAACGCCGGAACATTAGTGCAGGCAGCTTCCACAGCAATGGCATCCTGGTCATCC
AGCGGATAGTTAATGATCAGCCCACTGACGCGTTGCGCGAGAAGATTGTGCACCGCCGCTTTACAGGCTT
CGACGCCGCTTCGTTCTACCATCGACACCACCACGCTGGCACCCAGTTGATCGGCGCGAGATTTAATCGC
CGCGACAATTTGCGACGGCGCGTGCAGGGCCAGACTGGAGGTGGCAACGCCAATCAGCAACGACTGTTTG
CCCGCCAGTTGTTGTGCCACGCGGTTGGGAATGTAATTCAGCTCCGCCATCGCCGCTTCCACTTTTTCCC
GCGTTTTCGCAGAAACGTGGCTGGCCTGGTTCACCACGCGGGAAACGGTCTGATAAGAGACACCGGCATA
CTCTGCGACATCGTATAACGTTACTGGTTTCACATTCACCACCCTGAATTGACTCTCTTCCGGGCGCTAT
CATGCCATACCGCGAAAGGTTTTGCACCATTCGATGGTGTCGAATTCAGTTAAT
